Addgene plasmid #42803: TAL3340
Depositing lab: Keith Joung. Publication: Targeted gene disruption in somatic zebrafish cells using engineered TALENs. Sander JD, Cade L, Khayter C, Reyon D, Peterson RT, Joung JK, Yeh JR. Nat Biotechnol. 2011 Aug 5;29(8):697-8. doi: 10.1038/nbt.1934. PubMed 21822241.
Backbone
  Vector backbone: JDS70
  Backbone manufacturer: Addgene plasmid #32285
  Backbone size w/o insert (bp): 6447
  Vector type: Mammalian Expression ; T7
Growth in bacteria
  Bacterial resistance: Ampicillin, 100 μg/mL
  Growth temperature: 37°C
  Growth strain: XL1 Blue
  Copy number: High Copy
Gene/Insert
  Gene/Insert name: ZebrafishCommunity-Popdc2-left (alt name: Popdc2)
  Species: D. rerio (zebrafish)
  Insert size (bp): 1640
  Promoter: CMV
  Tag / fusion protein: 3X Flag (N terminal on backbone); WT FOKI (C terminal on backbone)
  Cloning method: Restriction Enzyme; 5′ cloning site N/A (destroyed during cloning); 3′ cloning site N/A (destroyed during cloning)
  Sequencing primers: 5′ CMV-F; 3′ BGH-rev
Terms and licenses: Academic/Nonprofit Terms; Industry Terms: Not Available to Industry
Depositor comments: Target binding site: TGAATTGGAGACAGCAGA It is strongly recommended that users perform a diagnostic digest to verify this plasmid prior to use. For example, a double digest of the plasmid with BamHI and KpnI should result in two bands at 2.3kb and 5.8kb.
How to cite: TAL3340 was a gift from Keith Joung (Addgene plasmid # 42803 ; http://n2t.net/addgene:42803 ; RRID:Addgene_42803)
