[The description below was written by a language model from this plasmid's Addgene catalogue record.]
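Description:
TAL3340 is a TALEN expression plasmid built on the JDS70 backbone, a mammalian expression vector that also carries a T7 promoter designation. It is maintained as a high-copy plasmid in E. coli under ampicillin selection. The record does not include a feature table, so the origin of replication and other backbone elements are not itemised. The use of a BGH reverse sequencing primer suggests a BGH polyadenylation region downstream of the coding sequence.

The roughly 1.6 kb insert encodes an engineered TAL effector repeat array, named ZebrafishCommunity-Popdc2-left, designed to recognise an 18-nucleotide site in the zebrafish popdc2 gene. The array was cloned by restriction enzyme cloning, which destroyed the cloning sites, into a frame supplied by the backbone. This places a 3X FLAG tag at the N terminus and the wild-type FokI nuclease domain at the C terminus. Transcription is driven by the CMV promoter in mammalian cells. The T7 element would allow in vitro transcription of mRNA, the usual route for delivering TALENs into zebrafish embryos, although the record does not spell this out.

As the "left" designation indicates, this construct is one half of a nuclease pair. FokI cleaves only as a dimer, so it must be used with a matching right-hand TALEN that binds the opposite strand across a spacer. The paired monomers then produce a double-strand break, and error-prone repair of that break introduces indels that disrupt the gene. The associated publication describes targeted gene disruption in somatic zebrafish cells with such engineered TALENs. The depositor recommends verifying the plasmid by diagnostic restriction digest before use.
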