>Addgene plasmid #42803 | TAL3340 | depositor partial sequence | sequence record 57923 | TAL3340 sequence 2430 bps
TCTAGAGCTAGCACCATGGACTACAAAGACCATGACGGTGATTATAAAGATCATGACATCGATTACAAGG
ATGACGATGACAAGATGGCCCCCAAGAAGAAGAGGAAGGTGGGCATTCACCGCGGGGTACCTATGGTGGA
CTTGAGGACACTCGGTTATTCGCAACAGCAACAGGAGAAAATCAAGCCTAAGGTCAGGAGCACCGTCGCG
CAACACCACGAGGCGCTTGTGGGGCATGGCTTCACTCATGCGCATATTGTCGCGCTTTCACAGCACCCTG
CGGCGCTTGGGACGGTGGCTGTCAAATACCAAGATATGATTGCGGCCCTGCCCGAAGCCACGCACGAGGC
AATTGTAGGGGTCGGTAAACAGTGGTCGGGAGCGCGAGCACTTGAGGCGCTGCTGACTGTGGCGGGTGAG
CTTAGGGGGCCTCCGCTCCAGCTCGACACCGGGCAGCTGCTGAAGATCGCGAAGAGAGGGGGAGTAACAG
CGGTAGAGGCAGTGCACGCCTGGCGCAATGCGCTCACCGGGGCCCCCTTGAACCTGACCCCAGACCAGGT
AGTCGCAATCGCGAACAATAATGGGGGAAAGCAAGCCCTGGAAACCGTGCAAAGGTTGTTGCCGGTCCTT
TGTCAAGACCACGGCCTTACACCGGAGCAAGTCGTGGCCATTGCAAGCAACATCGGTGGCAAACAGGCTC
TTGAGACGGTTCAGAGACTTCTCCCAGTTCTCTGTCAAGCCCACGGGCTGACTCCCGATCAAGTTGTAGC
GATTGCGTCGAACATTGGAGGGAAACAAGCATTGGAGACTGTCCAACGGCTCCTTCCCGTGTTGTGTCAA
GCCCACGGTTTGACGCCTGCACAAGTGGTCGCCATCGCCTCGAATGGCGGCGGTAAGCAGGCGCTGGAAA
CAGTACAGCGCCTGCTGCCTGTACTGTGCCAGGATCATGGACTGACCCCAGACCAGGTAGTCGCAATCGC
GTCAAACGGAGGGGGAAAGCAAGCCCTGGAAACCGTGCAAAGGTTGTTGCCGGTCCTTTGTCAAGACCAC
GGCCTTACACCGGAGCAAGTCGTGGCCATTGCAAATAATAACGGTGGCAAACAGGCTCTTGAGACGGTTC
AGAGACTTCTCCCAGTTCTCTGTCAAGCCCACGGGCTGACTCCCGATCAAGTTGTAGCGATTGCGAATAA
CAATGGAGGGAAACAAGCATTGGAGACTGTCCAACGGCTCCTTCCCGTGTTGTGTCAAGCCCACGGTTTG
ACGCCTGCACAAGTGGTCGCCATCGCCTCCAATATTGGCGGTAAGCAGGCGCTGGAAACAGTACAGCGCC
TGCTGCCTGTACTGTGCCAGGATCATGGACTGACCCCAGACCAGGTAGTCGCAATCGCGAACAATAATGG
GGGAAAGCAAGCCCTGGAAACCGTGCAAAGGTTGTTGCCGGTCCTTTGTCAAGACCACGGCCTTACACCG
GAGCAAGTCGTGGCCATTGCAAGCAACATCGGTGGCAAACAGGCTCTTGAGACGGTTCAGAGACTTCTCC
CAGTTCTCTGTCAAGCCCACGGGCTGACTCCCGATCAAGTTGTAGCGATTGCGTCGCATGACGGAGGGAA
ACAAGCATTGGAGACTGTCCAACGGCTCCTTCCCGTGTTGTGTCAAGCCCACGGTTTGACGCCTGCACAA
GTGGTCGCCATCGCCTCCAATATTGGCGGTAAGCAGGCGCTGGAAACAGTACAGCGCCTGCTGCCTGTAC
TGTGCCAGGATCATGGACTGACCCCAGACCAGGTAGTCGCAATCGCGAACAATAATGGGGGAAAGCAAGC
CCTGGAAACCGTGCAAAGGTTGTTGCCGGTCCTTTGTCAAGACCACGGCCTTACACCGGAGCAAGTCGTG
GCCATTGCATCCCACGACGGTGGCAAACAGGCTCTTGAGACGGTTCAGAGACTTCTCCCAGTTCTCTGTC
AAGCCCACGGGCTGACTCCCGATCAAGTTGTAGCGATTGCGTCGAACATTGGAGGGAAACAAGCATTGGA
GACTGTCCAACGGCTCCTTCCCGTGTTGTGTCAAGCCCACGGTTTGACGCCTGCACAAGTGGTCGCCATC
GCCAACAACAACGGCGGTAAGCAGGCGCTGGAAACAGTACAGCGCCTGCTGCCTGTACTGTGCCAGGATC
ATGGACTGACACCCGAACAGGTGGTCGCCATTGCTTCTAACATCGGAGGACGGCCAGCCTTGGAGTCCAT
CGTAGCCCAATTGTCCAGGCCCGATCCCGCGTTGGCTGCGTTAACGAATGACCATCTGGTGGCGTTGGCA
TGTCTTGGTGGACGACCCGCGCTCGATGCAGTCAAAAAGGGTCTGCCTCATGCTCCCGCATTGATCAAAA
GAACCAACCGGCGGATTCCCGAGAGAACTTCCCATCGAGTCGCGGGATCC
