>Addgene plasmid #42803 | TAL3340 | addgene partial sequence | sequence record 60998 | JDS-TALEN-F 5'-TAGGGGTCGGTAAACAGTGG-3'
TGTGGCGGGTGAGCTTAGGGGGCCTCCGCTCCAGCTCGACACCGGGCAGCTGCTGAAGATCGCGAAGAGA
GGGGGAGTAACAGCGGTAGAGGCAGTGCACGCCTGGCGCAATGCGCTCACCGGGGCCCCCTTGAACCTGA
CCCCAGACCAGGTAGTCGCAATCGCGAACAATAATGGGGGAAAGCAAGCCCTGGAAACCGTGCAAAGGTT
GTTGCCGGTCCTTTGTCAAGACCACGGCCTTACACCGGAGCAAGTCGTGGCCATTGCAAGCAACATCGGT
GGCAAACAGGCTCTTGAGACGGTTCAGAGACTTCTCCCAGTTCTCTGTCAAGCCCACGGGCTGACTCCCG
ATCAAGTTGTAGCGATTGCGTCGAACATTGGAGGGAAACAAGCATTGGAGACTGTCCAACGGCTCCTTCC
CGTGTTGTGTCAAGCCCACGGTTTGACGCCTGCACAAGTGGTCGCCATCGCCTCGAATGGCGGCGGTAAG
CAGGCGCTGGAAACAGTACAGCGCCTGCTGCCTGTACTGTGCCAGGATCATGGACTGACCCCAGACCAGG
TAGTCGCAATCGCGTCAAACGGAGGGGGAAAGCAAGCCCTGGAAACCGTGCAAAGGTTGTTGCCGGTCCT
TTGTCAAGACCACGGCCTTACACCGGAGCAAGTCGTGGCCATTGCAAATAATAACGGTGGCAAACAGGCT
CTTGAGACGGTTCAGAGACTTCTCCCAGTTCTCTGTCAAGCCCACGGGCTGACTCCCGATCAAGTTGTAG
CGATTGCGAATAACAATGGAGGGAAACAAGCATTGGAGACTGTCCAACGGCTCCTTCCCGTGTTGTGTCA
AGCCCACGGTTTGACGCCTGCACAAGTGGTCGCCATCGCCTCCAATATTGGCGGTAAGCAGGCGCTGGAA
ACAGTACAGCGCCTGCTGCCTGTACTGTGCCAGGATCATGGACTGACCCCAGAC
